>Addgene plasmid #56271 | IFP1.4-Tubulin-C-18 | addgene partial sequence | sequence record 145734 | CMV-F 5'-CGCAAATGGGCGGTAGGCGTG-3'
AGCTGGTTTAGTGAACCGTCAGATCCGCTAGCGCTACCGGTCGCCACCATGGCTCGGGACCCTCTGCCAT
TCTTTCCACCTCTGTACCTGGGCGGCCCTGAGATTACAACCGAGAACTGCGAGAGAGAGCCTATCCACAT
TCCTGGGTCCATCCAGCCACACGGGGCTCTGCTCACAGCTGACGGCCACTCCGGCGAGGTGCTCCAAGTG
TCCCTGAATGCCGCTACCTTCCTGGGCCAGGAGCCTACTGTGCTGCGGGGGCAGACCCTGGCTGCCCTGC
TCCCCGAGCAGTGGCCAGCCCTGCAGGCAGCCCTGCCCCCAGGATGTCCAGATGCCCTCCAATACAGGGC
CACCCTCGACTGGCCAGCTGCTGGGCACCTCAGCCTGACTGTGCATCGGGTGGCTGAACTCCTGATCCTG
GAGTTCGAACCTACCGAGGCCTGGGACAGCATTGGCCCTCACGCCCTGAGGAACGCCATGTTTGCTCTGG
AAAGCGCTCCAAACCTGCGGGCTCTGGCCGAAGTCGCAACACAAACTGTGAGAGAACTGACTGGCTTCGA
TCGGGTGATGCTGTACAAATTTGCCCCTGACGCCACTGGAGAGATGATTGCTGAGGCCAGACGGGAGGGC
ATGCAGGCTTTTCTGGGCCACAGGTTTCCCGCATCCACCACCCCTGCACAAGCTAGGGCCCTCTACACAA
GACACCTGCTCCGGCTGACCGCAGACACCAGGG
