>Addgene plasmid #56271 | IFP1.4-Tubulin-C-18 | addgene partial sequence | sequence record 147006 | SV40pA-R 5'-GAAATTTGTGATGCTATTGC-3'
TAACAAGTTAACAACAACAATTGCATTCATTTTATGTTTCAGGTTCAGGGGGAGGTGTGGGAGGTTTTTT
AAAGCAAGTAAAACCTCTACAAATGTGGTATGGCTGATTATGATCAGTTATCTAGATCCGGTGGATCCTT
AGTATTCCTCTCCTTCTTCCTCACCCTCTCCTTCAACAGAATCCACACCAACCTCCTCATAATCCTTCTC
AAGGGCAGCCATATCTTCACGGGCCTCTGAAAACTCGCCTTCCTCCATCCCCTCACCCACGTACCAGTGA
ACAAAGGCACGCTTGGCATACATCAGGTCAAACTTGTGGTCCAGGCGAGCCCAGGCCTCAGCAATGGCTG
TGGTGTTGCTCAGCATGCACACAGCTCTCTGTACCTTGGCCAGGTCTCCACCAGGCACCACAGTGGGAGG
CTGGTAGTTGATGCCAACCTTGAAGCCAGTGGGGCACCAATCCACAAACTGGATGCTGCGCTTGGTTTTG
ATGGTGGCAATGGCAGCATTGACATCTTTGGGAACCACGTCACCACGGTACAACAGGCAGCAAGCCATGT
ATTTACCATGGCGAGGGTCACATTTCACCATCTGGTTGGCTGGCTCAAAGCAAGCATTGGTGATCTCTGC
TACAGAAAGCTGTTCATGGTAGGCTTTCTCAGCAGAGATGACAGGGGCATATGTGGCCAGAGGGAAGTGG
ATGCGGGGGTAGGGCACCAGGTTGGTCTGGAATTCTGTCAGGTCAACATTCAGGGCTCCATCAAATCTCA
GGGAAGCAGTGATGGAGGACACAATCTGGCTAATAAGGCGGT
