[The description below was written by a language model from this plasmid's Addgene catalogue record.]
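Description:
IFP1.4-Tubulin-C-18 is a mammalian expression plasmid built on the IFP1.4-C1 backbone (about 4.75 kb without the insert), a C1-style fusion vector in which the fluorescent protein coding sequence lies upstream of the cloning site so that the gene of interest is fused to its C-terminus. It is propagated in E. coli as a high-copy plasmid under kanamycin selection, and it carries a neomycin resistance marker that allows G418 selection of stably transfected mammalian cells. The record does not include a feature table, so the specific replication origins and the promoter driving the resistance cassette are not stated.

The insert is human alpha-tubulin 1B (TUBA1B, also known as K-ALPHA-1), corresponding to the reference transcript listed as the insert name. Expression is driven by the CMV promoter, a strong constitutive promoter in most mammalian cell lines, and the listed 3′ sequencing primer suggests an SV40 polyadenylation signal downstream of the fusion. IFP1.4, an infrared fluorescent protein, is placed at the N-terminus of tubulin; the "18" in the name probably refers to the length of the linker between the two parts, although the record does not say so. The fusion protein is intended to incorporate into microtubules, labelling the microtubule cytoskeleton with a signal excited at 684 nm and emitting at 708 nm. This makes the construct useful as a localization marker for live- or fixed-cell imaging of microtubules in the far-red/near-infrared range, where it can be combined with fluorescent proteins emitting at shorter wavelengths. The cloning method is recorded as unknown.
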