Addgene plasmid #56271: IFP1.4-Tubulin-C-18
Purpose: Localization: Microtubules, Excitation: 684, Emission: 708
Depositing lab: Michael Davidson. Depositing organization: Florida State University, Tallahassee.
Backbone
  Vector backbone: IFP1.4-C1
  Backbone size w/o insert (bp): 4750
  Vector type: Mammalian Expression
  Selectable markers: Neomycin (select with G418)
Growth in bacteria
  Bacterial resistance: Kanamycin, 50 μg/mL
  Growth temperature: 37°C
  Growth strain: DH5alpha
  Copy number: High Copy
Gene/Insert
  Gene/Insert name: NM_006082.2 (alt name: NM_006082.2)
  Species: H. sapiens (human)
  Entrez Gene: TUBA1B (a.k.a. K-ALPHA-1)
  Promoter: CMV
  Tag / fusion protein: IFP1.4 (N terminal on backbone)
  Cloning method: Unknown
  Sequencing primers: 5′ CMV-F; 3′ SV40pA-R
Terms and licenses: Academic/Nonprofit Terms; Industry Terms
Depositor comments: . Excitation = 684; Emission = 708
How to cite: IFP1.4-Tubulin-C-18 was a gift from Michael Davidson (Addgene plasmid # 56271 ; http://n2t.net/addgene:56271 ; RRID:Addgene_56271)
